>Addgene plasmid #118822 | hnRNPA2_190-303 | addgene full sequence | sequence record 233767 | Addgene NGS Result
TAATACGACTCACTATAGGGGAATTGTGAGCGGATAACAATTCCCCTCTAGAAATAATTTTGTTTAACTT
TAAGAAGGAGATATACCATGGGCTCTGATAAAATTCATCATCATCATCATCACGAAAATCTTTATTTTCA
AGGTCATATGGGTCGTGGTGGCAACTTTGGTTTCGGTGATAGCCGCGGTGGTGGCGGCAACTTCGGTCCG
GGTCCGGGCAGCAATTTCCGTGGTGGTTCCGACGGTTACGGTAGCGGTCGCGGCTTTGGCGATGGCTATA
ATGGTTACGGTGGTGGTCCGGGCGGCGGCAATTTCGGTGGTAGCCCGGGTTACGGCGGTGGTCGCGGCGG
TTATGGCGGTGGCGGTCCAGGCTACGGTAACCAGGGTGGTGGTTATGGTGGTGGCTACGATAACTATGGC
GGTGGTAACTATGGTAGCGGCAATTACAATGATTTTGGCAACTACAACCAGCAACCGAGCAATTACGGCT
AGATGAAATCCGGCAATTTTGGCGGTTCCCGTAATATGGGTGGTCCGTATGGTGGCGGTAACTACGGCCC
GGGTGGTAGCGGTGGTTCTGGCGGCTATGGTGGCCGCAGCCGTTACTAACTCGAGCACCACCACCACCAC
CACTGAGATCCGGCTGCTAACAAAGCCCGAAAGGAAGCTGAGTTGGCTGCTGCCACCGCTGAGCAATAAC
TAGCATAACCCCTTGGGGCCTCTAAACGGGTCTTGAGGGGTTTTTTGCTGAAAGGAGGAACTATATCCGG
ATTGGCGAATGGG
[124 nt withheld, positions 784-907]
C
[91 nt withheld, positions 909-999]
A
[49 nt withheld, positions 1001-1049]
CCTTTGACGTTGGAGTCCACGTTCTTT
[37 nt withheld, positions 1077-1113]
ACCCTATCTCGGTCTATTCTTTTGATTTATAAGGGATTTTGCCGATTTCGGCCTATTGGTTAAAAAATGA
GCTGATTTAACAAAAATTTAACGCGAATTTTAACAAAATATTAACGCTTACAATTTAGGTGGCACTTTTC
GGGGAAATGTGCGCGGAACCCCTATTTGTTTATTTTTCTAAATACATTCAAATATGTATCCGCTCATGAA
TTAATTCTTAGAAAAACTCATCGAGCATCAAATGAAACTGCAATTTATTCATATCAGGATTATCAATACC
ATATTTTTGAAAAAGCCGTTTCTGTAATGAAGGAGAAAACTCACCGAGGCAGTTCCATAGGATGGCAAGA
TCCTGGTATCGGTCTGCGATTCCGACTCGTCCAACATCAATACAACCTATTAATTTCCCCTCGTCAAAAA
TAAGGTTATCAAGTGAGAAATCACCATGAGTGACGACTGAATCCGGTGAGAATGGCAAAAGTTTATGCAT
TTCTTTCCAGACTTGTTCAACAGGCCAGCCATTACGCTCGTCATCAAAATCACTCGCATCAACCAAACCG
TTATTCATTCGTGATTGCGCCTGAGCGAGACGAAATACGCGATCGCTGTTAAAAGGACAATTACAAACAG
GAATCGAATGCAACCGGCGCAGGAACACTGCCAGCGCATCAACAATATTTTCACCTGAATCAGGATATTC
TTCTAATACCTGGAATGCTGTTTTCCCGGGGATCGCAGTGGTGAGTAACCATGCATCATCAGGAGTACGG
ATAAAATGCTTGATGGTCGGAAGAGGCATAAATTCCGTCAGCCAGTTTAGTCTGACCATCTCATCTGTAA
CATCATTGGCAACGCTACCTTTGCCATGTTTCAGAAACAACTCTGGCGCATCGGGCTTCCCATACAATCG
ATAGATTGTCGCACCTGATTGCCCGACATTATCGCGAGCCCATTTATACCCATATAAATCAGCATCCATG
TTGGAATTTAATCGCGGCCTAGAGCAAGACGTTTCCCGTTGAATATGGCTCATAACACCCCTTGTATTAC
TGTTTATGTAAGCAGACAGTTTTATTGTTCATGACCAAAATCCCTTAACGTGAGTTTTCGTTCCACTGAG
CGTCAGACCCCGTAGAAAAGATCAAAGGATCTTCTTGAGATCCTTTTTTTCTGCGCGTAATCTGCTGCTT
GCAAACAAAAAAACCACCGCTACCAGCGGTGGTTTGTTTGCCGGATCAAGAGCTACCAACTCTTTTTCCG
AAGGTAACTGGCTTCAGCAGAGCGCAGATACCAAATACTGTCCTTCTAGTGTAGCCGTAGTTAGGCCACC
ACTTCAAGAACTCTGTAGCACCGCCTACATACCTCGCTCTGCTAATCCTGTTACCAGTGGCTGCTGCCAG
TGGCGATAAGTCGTGTCTTACCGGGTTGGACTCAAGACGATAGTTACCGGATAAGGCGCAGCGGTCGGGC
TGAACGGGGGGTTCGTGCACACAGCCCAGCTTGGAGCGAACGACCTACACCGAACTGAGATACCTACAGC
GTGAGCTATGAGAAAGCGCCACGCTTCCCGAAGGGAGAAAGGCGGACAGGTATCCGGTAAGCGGCAGGGT
CGGAACAGGAGAGCGCACGAGGGAGCTTCCAGGGGGAAACGCCTGGTATCTTTATAGTCCTGTCGGGTTT
CGCCACCTCTGACTTGAGCGTCGATTTTTGTGATGCTCGTCAGGGGGGCGGAGCCTATGGAAAAACGCCA
GCAACGCGGCCTTTTTACGGTTCCTGGCCTTTTGCTGGCCTTTTGCTCACATGTTCTTTCCTGCGTTATC
CCCTGATTCTGTGGATAACCGTATTACCGCCTTTGAGTGAGCTGATACCGCTCGCCGCAGCCGAACGACC
GAGCGCAGCGAGTCAGTGAGCGAGGAAGCGGAAGAGCGCCTGATGCGGTATTTTCTCCTTACGCATCTGT
GCGGTATTTCACACCGCAATGGTGCACTCTCAGTACAATCTGCTCTGATGCCGCATAGTTAAGCCAGTAT
ACACTCCGCTATCGCTACGTGACTGGGTCATGGCTGCGCCCCGACACCCGCCAACACCCGCTGACGCGCC
CTGACGGGCTTGTCTGCTCCCGGCATCCGCTTACAGACAAGCTGTGACCGTCTCCGGGAGCTGCATGTGT
CAGAGGTTTTCACCGTCATCACCGAAACGCGCGAGGCAGCTGCGGTAAAGCTCATCAGCGTGGTCGTGAA
GCGATTCACAGATGTCTGCCTGTTCATCCGCGTCCAGCTCGTTGAGTTTCTCCAGAAGCGTTAATGTCTG
GCTTCTGATAAAGCGGGCCATGTTAAGGGCGGTTTTTTCCTGTTTGGTCACTGATGCCTCCGTGTAAGGG
GGATTTCTGTTCATGGGGGTAATGATACCGATGAAACGAGAGAGGATGCTCACGATACGGGTTACTGATG
ATGAACATGCCCGGTTACTGGAACGTTGTGAGGGTAAACAACTGGCGGTATGGATGCGGCGGGACCAGAG
AAAAATCACTCAGGGTCAATGCCAGCGCTTCGTTAATACAGATGTAGGTGTTCCACAGGGTAGCCAGCAG
CATCCTGCGATGCAGATCCGGAACATAATGGTGCAGGGCGCTGACTTCCGCGTTTCCAGACTTTACGAAA
CACGGAAACCGAAGACCATTCATGTTGTTGCTCAGGTCGCAGACGTTTTGCAGCAGCAGTCGCTTCACGT
TCGCTCGCGTATCGGTGATTCATTCTGCTAACCAGTAAGGCAACCCCGCCAGCCTAGCCGGGTCCTCAAC
GACAGGAGCACGATCATGCGCACCCGTGGGGCCGCCATGCCGGCGATAATGGCCTGCTTCTCGCCGAAAC
GTTTGGTGGCGGGACCAGTGACGAAGGCTTGAGCGAGGGCGTGCAAGATTCCGAATACCGCAAGCGACAG
GCCGATCATCGTCGCGCTCCAGCGAAAGCGGTCCTCGCCGAAAATGACCCAGAGCGCTGCCGGCACCTGT
CCTACGAGTTGCATGATAAAGAAGACAGTCATAAGTGCGGCGACGATAGTCATGCCCCGCGCCCACCGGA
AGGAGCTGACTGGGTTGAAGGCTCTCAAGGGCATCGGTCGAGATCCCGGTGCCTAATGAGTGAGCTAACT
TACATTAATTGCGTTGCGCTCACTGCCCGCTTTCCAGTCGGGAAACCTGTCGTGCCAGCTGCATTAATGA
ATCGGCCAACGCGCGGGGAGAGGCGGTTTGCGTATTGGGCGCCAGGGTGGTTTTTCTTTTCACCAGTGAG
ACGGGCAACAGCTGATTGCCCTTCACCGCCTGGCCCTGAGAGAGTTGCAGCAAGCGGTCCACGCTGGTTT
GCCCCAGCAGGCGAAAATCCTGTTTGATGGTGGTTAACGGCGGGATATAACATGAGCTGTCTTCGGTATC
GTCGTATCCCACTACCGAGATATCCGCACCAACGCGCAGCCCGGACTCGGTAATGGCGCGCATTGCGCCC
AGCGCCATCTGATCGTTGGCAACCAGCATCGCAGTGGGAACGATGCCCTCATTCAGCATTTGCATGGTTT
GTTGAAAACCGGACATGGCACTCCAGTCGCCTTCCCGTTCCGCTATCGGCTGAATTTGATTGCGAGTGAG
ATATTTATGCCAGCCAGCCAGACGCAGACGCGCCGAGACAGAACTTAATGGGCCCGCTAACAGCGCGATT
TGCTGGTGACCCAATGCGACCAGATGCTCCACGCCCAGTCGCGTACCGTCTTCATGGGAGAAAATAATAC
TGTTGATGGGTGTCTGGTCAGAGACATCAAGAAATAACGCCGGAACATTAGTGCAGGCAGCTTCCACAGC
AATGGCATCCTGGTCATCCAGCGGATAGTTAATGATCAGCCCACTGACGCGTTGCGCGAGAAGATTGTGC
ACCGCCGCTTTACAGGCTTCGACGCCGCTTCGTTCTACCATCGACACCACCACGCTGGCACCCAGTTGAT
CGGCGCGAGATTTAATCGCCGCGACAATTTGCGACGGCGCGTGCAGGGCCAGACTGGAGGTGGCAACGCC
AATCAGCAACGACTGTTTGCCCGCCAGTTGTTGTGCCACGCGGTTGGGAATGTAATTCAGCTCCGCCATC
GCCGCTTCCACTTTTTCCCGCGTTTTCGCAGAAACGTGGCTGGCCTGGTTCACCACGCGGGAAACGGTCT
GATAAGAGACACCGGCATACTCTGCGACATCGTATAACGTTACTGGTTTCACATTCACCACCCTGAATTG
ACTCTCTTCCGGGCGCTATCATGCCATACCGCGAAAGGTTTTGCGCCATTCGATGGTGTCCGGGATCTCG
ACGCTCTCCCTTATGCGACTCCTGCATTAGGAAGCAGCCCAGTAGTAGGTTGAGGCCGTTGAGCACCGCC
GCCGCAAGGAATGGTGCATGCAAGGAGATGGCGCCCAACAGTCCCCCGGCCACGGGGCCTGCCACCATAC
CCACGCCGAAACAAGCGCTCATGAGCCCGAAGTGGCGAGCCCGATCTTCCCCATCGGTGATGTCGGCGAT
ATAGGCGCCAGCAACCGCACCTGTGGCGCCGGTGATGCCGGCCACGATGCGTCCGGCGTAGAGGATCGAG
ATCTCGATCCCGCGAAAT
Features (pLannotate 1.2.2; 20 found; start..end, strand, type, name):
      1..19      +  promoter       T7 promoter: promoter for bacteriophage T7 RNA polymerase
     20..44      +  protein_bind   lac operator: The lac repressor binds to the lac operator to inhibit transcription in E. coli. This inhibition can be relieved by adding lactose or isopropyl-β-D-thiogalactopyranoside (IPTG). lac repressor encoded by lacI
     59..81      +  RBS            RBS: efficient ribosome binding site from bacteriophage T7 gene 10 (Olins and Rangwala, 1989)
    106..122     +  CDS            capTEV™ (fragment): composite tag for in vivo biotinylation, TEV protease cleavage, and 6xHis tagging
    151..606     +  CDS            HNRNPA2B1 (fragment): ROA2_SAGOE - Also known as HNRPA2B1. Experimental evidence at protein level: Swiss-Prot protein existence level 1. Heterogeneous nuclear ribonucleoprotein (hnRNP) that associates with nascent pre-mRNAs, packaging them into hnRNP particles. The hnRNP particle arrangement on nascent hnRNA is non-random and sequence-dependent and serves to condense and stabilize the transcripts and minimize tangling and knotting. Packaging plays a role in various processes such as transcription, pre-mRNA processing, RNA nuclear export, subcellular location, mRNA translation and stability of mature mRNAs. Forms hn
    616..633     +  CDS            9xHis (fragment): 9xHis affinity tag
    643..692     +  CDS            SET1 (fragment): solubility-enhancement tag derived from T7 phage gene 10B
    700..747     +  terminator     T7 terminator: transcription terminator for bacteriophage T7 RNA polymerase
    784..1212    +  rep_origin     f1 ori (sequence partly withheld): f1 bacteriophage origin of replication; arrow indicates direction of (+) strand synthesis
   1265..1322    +  promoter       AmpR promoter (fragment): bla
   1331..2146    -  CDS            KanR: aminoglycoside phosphotransferase; aph(3')-Ia; confers resistance to kanamycin in bacteria or G418 (Geneticin®) in eukaryotes
   2268..2856    +  rep_origin     ori: high-copy-number ColE1/pMB1/pBR322/pUC origin of replication
   3042..3181    -  misc_feature   bom: basis of mobility region from pBR322
   3283..3474    -  CDS            rop: Rop protein, which maintains plasmids at low copy number; rop
   3491..3871    +  CDS            YPB1_ECOLX: Protein predicted: Swiss-Prot protein existence level 4. From Escherichia coli.
   3943..4234    -  CDS            TcR (fragment): tetracycline efflux protein; tet; confers resistance to tetracycline
   4249..4270    -  protein_bind   CAP binding site: CAP binding activates transcription in the presence of cAMP. E. coli catabolite activator protein
   4283..5365    -  CDS            lacI: lac repressor; lacI; The lac repressor binds to the lac operator to inhibit transcription in E. coli. This inhibition can be relieved by adding lactose or isopropyl-β-D-thiogalactopyranoside (IPTG).
   5366..5443    -  promoter       lacI promoter: lacI
   5451..5730    -  CDS            TcR (fragment): tetracycline efflux protein; tet; confers resistance to tetracycline
