[The description below was written by a language model from this plasmid's Addgene catalogue record and pLannotate feature annotations shown in this document.]
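Description:
hnRNPA2_190-303 is a bacterial expression plasmid built on the pJ411 backbone for producing a truncated fragment of human hnRNPA2 (gene HNRNPA2B1) in E. coli. The catalogue lists the insert as amino acids 190–302, although the plasmid name says 303. The annotated HNRNPA2B1 fragment spans about 456 nt, which is longer than 113 residues would need, so the exact boundaries of the coding region are best checked against the sequence. The associated publication concerns the low-complexity domain of hnRNPA2 and its liquid-liquid phase separation, which suggests the recombinant protein was made for in vitro biophysical work of that kind.

Expression follows a standard T7/lac arrangement. A T7 promoter is followed directly by a lac operator and the strong T7 gene 10 ribosome binding site, and a T7 terminator closes the unit. The plasmid carries its own lacI gene and promoter, so transcription stays repressed until IPTG is added in a host that supplies T7 RNA polymerase. According to the record, the insert has an N-terminal His tag followed by a TEV protease site, allowing affinity purification and then tag removal; the short "capTEV" fragment annotated upstream of the insert is consistent with this. The feature table also shows a His-tag fragment and a short SET1-like match downstream of the insert. The record does not say whether these are translated, and they may simply be vector sequence lying beyond the stop codon.

Selection is by kanamycin, conferred by an aph(3')-Ia KanR gene. Replication relies on a ColE1/pMB1-type origin. The catalogue calls the plasmid high copy, though rop and bom elements are also annotated. An f1 origin and remnant tetracycline-resistance fragments are also present.
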