Addgene plasmid #118822: hnRNPA2_190-303
Purpose: Bacterial expression of hnRNPA2 truncation (residues 190 to 302).
Depositing lab: Nicolas Fawzi. Depositing organization: Brown University. Publication: The SH3 domain of Fyn kinase interacts with and induces liquid-liquid phase separation of the low-complexity domain of hnRNPA2. Amaya J, Ryan VH, Fawzi NL. J Biol Chem. 2018 Dec 21;293(51):19522-19531. doi: 10.1074/jbc.RA118.005120. Epub 2018 Nov 5. PubMed 30397184.
Backbone
  Vector backbone: pJ411
  Vector type: Bacterial Expression
Growth in bacteria
  Bacterial resistance: Kanamycin, 50 μg/mL
  Growth temperature: 37°C
  Growth strain: DH5alpha
  Copy number: High Copy
Gene/Insert
  Gene/Insert name: hnRNPA2
  Species: H. sapiens (human)
  Mutation: contains amino acids 190-302
  Entrez Gene: HNRNPA2B1 (a.k.a. HNRNPA2, HNRNPB1, HNRPA2, HNRPA2B1, HNRPB1, IBMPFD2, OPMD2, RNPA2, SNRPB1)
  Tag / fusion protein: His tag (N terminal on insert); TEV (N terminal on insert)
  Cloning method: Restriction Enzyme; 5′ cloning site unknown (unknown if destroyed); 3′ cloning site unknown (unknown if destroyed)
  Sequencing primers: 5′ T7
Terms and licenses: Academic/Nonprofit Terms; Industry Terms: Not Available to Industry
How to cite: hnRNPA2_190-303 was a gift from Nicolas Fawzi (Addgene plasmid # 118822 ; http://n2t.net/addgene:118822 ; RRID:Addgene_118822)
