>Addgene plasmid #118822 | hnRNPA2_190-303 | depositor partial sequence | sequence record 224539 | T7 sequencing of insert
CATCACGAAAATCTTTATTTTCAAGGTCATATGGGTCGTGGTGGCAACTTTGGTTTCGGTGATAGCCGCG
GTGGTGGCGGCAACTTCGGTCCGGGTCCGGGCAGCAATTTCCGTGGTGGTTCCGACGGTTACGGTAGCGG
TCGCGGCTTTGGCGATGGCTATAATGGTTACGGTGGTGGTCCGGGCGGCGGCAATTTCGGTGGTAGCCCG
GGTTACGGCGGTGGTCGCGGCGGTTATGGCGGTGGCGGTCCAGGCTACGGTAACCAGGGTGGTGGTTATG
GTGGTGGCTACGATAACTATGGCGGTGGTAACTATGGTAGCGGCAATTACAATGATTTTGGCAACTACAA
CCAGCAACCGAGCAATTACGGCTAGATGAAATCCGGCAATTTTGGCGGTTCCCGTAATATGGGTGGTCCG
TATGGTGGCGGTAACTACGGCCCGGGTGGTAGCGGTGGTTCTGGCGGCTATGGTGGCCGCAGCCGTTACT
AACTCGAGCACCACCACCACCACCACTGAGATCCGGCTGCTAACAAAGCCCGAAAGGAAGCTGAGTTGGC
TGCTGCCACCGCTGANCAATAACTAGCATAACCCCTTGGGGCCTCTAAAACGGGTCTTGAGGGGTTTTT
